>Addgene plasmid #246020 | Cas9-tra246 | addgene full sequence | sequence record 494616 | Addgene NGS Result
ACATTAGAAATTCTTTGTTATAGAATCTATAAATTTATGTCAAAGTTTTGTCGTTTCTTATGCGATGAGA
GATCTTAAAAGGCAAGTAAATTGAGCTGTCCTATTCAAACATTTTTCTATTAAATTGTTGGTACCTTCCG
CGTCGACGATTCAATATCGAGCAAAAATACGAACGCATATGATTCCATGAAACAAATGTATTTCTTTAGA
CGTTTCTAAAACCAATTCCGACAATTATTTGATTCTATGACAACTCCAAATAGTTTTGTTTATTAAAAAA
TAAAATTTCAACAAAAAAAGCACCGACTCGGTGCCACTTTTTCAAGTTGATAACGGACTAGCCTTATTTT
AACTTGCTATTTCTAGCTCTAAAACAACCTTTATTTGATCGCGATTGCACCAGCCGGGAATCGAACCCGG
GTCTGTACCGTGGCAGGGTACTATTCTACCACTAGACCACTGGTGCTTTGTTAGCACCGACTCGGTGCCA
CTTTTTCAAGTTGATAACGGACTAGCCTTATTTTAACTTGCTATTTCTAGCTCTAAAACTTACAACAGGA
TTGGCAGCATGCACCAGCCGGGAATCGAACCCGGGTCTGTACCGTGGCAGGGTACTATTCTACCACTAGA
CCACTGGTGCTTTGTTAGCACCGACTCGGTGCCACTTTTTCAAGTTGATAACGGACTAGCCTTATTTTAA
CTTGCTATTTCTAGCTCTAAAACGTTTACAGTCGATTTTAAGTTGCATCGGCCGGGAATCGAACCCGGGC
CGCCCGCGTGGCAGGCGAGCATTCTACCACTGAACCACCGATGCTTGATGTCTACACACACTCAAAGCCC
AAAGATCATCACTTTAATAAACTATTTAACCGTTCTTTTTGAGAAAAAAGAATATGGGAATTATAAACAA
CAATACTATATGTTGAAAACATAAAAATATCATTTACAGATTAGGGTTTGTTATTATCACATTATTACTA
CCTGAGTCGTCGACGCCGGATCCTTCAAGTTCCTCTTGTACCCATCAAAATGAGGCCAAACTAGTGCTGT
TTTTAATGCACTCACTATGCATTTTTATAGCTTCCTCTACACCTCGGCAAGTTCATTAAACTTTTGCCAA
GCATTTTAACAATTACTATTTTTAGTTGTTTTCCCTCTTTTTCCCCCCATTAAGTAATAAAACATTAAAA
AATTTTCTTTTGGAATATTTTCATTCAATGCAGCTTAAGCCTTTCATTTTATTAGGTTCTTGTTTTTTTC
GTGTTTTTAAAGTGCACTTCTTTAAAATTTGTTCTTTTCATTCATGTTTTTTCAAATTTGAAAATAAAAA
AAATTTACAAGTGTTTTGTTTTGGATTCGTTATCATTTTTAAAATAACAGTTTGTTTAAAAAAAAGTATA
TTGAATGTTTAGTTGAGTAGTTTCAGCTAATAGGTCGAGAATTTTTTCAATACACACTTCTTCTGTCTTT
TTTTTGGTTTTGATGGTTGTCGATGATGGGTTTGGCTGCAAGCTTTTATTGAAACAAGTGGTGACGGGCT
TCGGCACGTTCGTATTGTTCTACTACGGTGTAATCTTCATTATGACTGGTAATATCCAATTTTGAATCGA
CGTAGTAGTAACCTGGCAACTTAACGGGCTTTTTGGCCATGTAGATGGACTTAAATTCAACCAAGTAGTG
ACCACCACCCTTCAATTTCAAAGCCTTATGAATTTCACCTTTCAAGACACCATCACGGGGATACAAACGT
TCAGTAGAAGGTTCCCAACCCAAGGTTTTCTTTTGCATAACAAGACCATCTGATGGAAAGTTTACACCGA
TGAATTTGACGTGGTAAATAAAAGTACCATCTTGCAAAGAGGAATCTTGAGTAACGGTGACAACACCACC
ATCTTCGAAATTCATTACACGTTCCCACTTAAAACCTTCGGGGAAGGACAACTTTTTATAATCGGGAATA
TCAGCGGGATGCTTAACGTATACCTTAGAACCGTATTGGAATTGTGGGGACAAAATATCCCAGGCGAATG
GCAAGGGACCACCCTTGGTAACTTGCAATTTAGCAGTTTGAGTACCTTCGTAGGGTTTACCTTCACCTTC
ACCTTCGATTTCAAATTCGTGACCATTGACAGAACCTTCCATGTGTACCTTAAAACGCATAAAAGGCTTG
ATAACATTTTCAGTAGAATCCATGGATCCTTTAAGCTGAGCAATTTCAGCTTGGAAAGCAAAAGTTTCAA
CTTCTTCAGGCATCTGTGTTTAATAAAAAAAAAATAGAAAAATACAAATTATTAGTAAAATAATCAATCA
AAATATGAAGTATAAATAATTTTAATGACGCACGTTTTTCGTTAAGTGTAGGGAGTGGGATTGGTACTGA
AAATTTTTAATAAAAATCTAGAAATCTCTTTAAGTTAAGAATTACTAGTTTTTTAGGGGTGGATTGGGTA
TGCTTTTTAACGAATGAAAACATGAAATATCGATTATAATTTCGAAAAAATTTTGAAAAATTTTCTTTAA
AAAATCGCATGCTAGAAATTTCTTTTTATTAGCATGGTGAAATTTTCTTTATATACTAGATTTATTTTCT
AAAAATGTCATGGCCAAAGAAAATTTAATCTAGAACAATTTACAATTACTTAGTAACGTTATTCTTAAAC
CATATTGAAGGTTTTTCTTTCTGGCAAATTACTTGAGTTTTTACATCACACTTTTTTCAAAAGAACAAAA
ACGTTTTGTTACTACATTTTATTTTTTTTAATAAAAACTTACCTTGATGTGTTTGTTTTATATTAATTTC
ACAAAAATAAATACTTTTTAAATTATTTTTCTTTTTGCAATTGAAATTAAACAACTACACACTTTTTTAA
TGTTCTTTTTTCAGACTTTTCTTTATTAAGAAAATTAAAACACTTTTAACTTTCTCCCGTTTGGAATTCT
TGGTGTTTTTTGCACAATTTTTCTTTCAAGACTGATGCCGGTTAGCAGCCATGCACTGAATTTATAGGTA
AAACAAAAATAAACGAAAATACTAGAATGTTCTGGAACAAACTACCCGTACTTCCGTAGGCTCTAAACAA
CATCATGTGGTTGTTTATTTGGTGATAACAAAAGAAATTGGTTACATTTTAGATATATAAAAAAATTAAT
TTATTAAAATTGTAGAAAACCAATATTAATTATAGGTTTTTATTGTTATTTTAATTTATTAGTTGCAAAT
TATCAAAAAAATGTGCAAAACATTCAACATGATTAATGCCCACACAGCGTTGTATATATGTAGAAGCAGT
GGCTTTTAAACTGTAAAATTGCATCAATGTCAAAATTTCTACAATGTTCTCTCTGTTTTTAATAACATGC
GGAATGAATCAACTATAATTTACTTTATTTATTTATGCAAAAATATATAAAAGTTATTAATTAAATGAAA
AAGGAATTAATCTTAGGCATTGCTGAGTAATGTCATGACATAAACTAAATATTTTTCTAGTCAAACAATG
AACTTATTTATTTCAAAAACGTTTTATTCTTTAAATTATAGTTAAAAAGTCTTATTAATTGACAAATCTA
TGTGTAATTAAGTGTTTTTTGAACTAAGTTACAAGCTTAATATGTATTTGATTAATTGAAATATGTATTA
ACTATTAATTTTTAAATTAAATAAATTTAATATTAATTATATATTAAACTTTGTGCTTTATATGGAAATA
GTATGTATGATTTAATCACATTCGATTTACATATTAGTCATCATAAATTATAAATGAAAGTAATTTAATT
GTTTTATTAAAGAAAATAATAACATTATTAAAACAATAATATTGCTATCAAAATTTATAAAAATGCATAA
AATGAAAAAATATTGATTTTCTCTCATCATGGGGGCATTAATAATTTTTTCGCCAGTGCAGCTGATGTGC
AGTAAAACATCAGAGTTGCCGGTCTTGAATAAAAACAATGAAAAGTGGAATAATTTAAAAATGTGACAAT
CATATACTTTTAACATATTTTATAAAATTTGACTGTAAAAATTTAAAAATTAAAATTTGCAAACATTATC
TCATACATATTATAACAACTCTTTTGTTTTTATATAAATTTAATAAATGAAATCAAAAATTCTCTCACAA
ATTTGTAATTTCCAAAAGTGTGGCCTTTTATTTTCCCCTTTTTAGGTAAAAATTTCAAATATCTACAACC
CTGTAAATGACAGCTGTTTGCGCTCTTTTATGTATTTTTTTTGTTTATCATGTCGGTTTTTTAGTTCGCG
GTGCAATTTACTCGAAATTTCTTAAAGTTTGTTGAATTTTTGGCGGTATAATTATAATATTTTGTTTTAG
TGTTCTTTTTATCAAATTATAATGTTTAAGTGAATTATTTTCTGATAATGGTTTCAACACGTGGGCCCAT
CTGCAGAATTCGGCTTGTACTAGTCGCGCTCGCGCGACTGACGGTCGTAAGCACCCGCGTACGTGTCCAC
CCCGGTCACAACCCCTTGTGTCATGTCGGCGACCCTACGCCCCCAACTGAGAGAACTCAAAGGTTACCCC
AGTTGGGGCACTACTCCCGAAAACCGCTTCTGACCTGGGAAAACGTGAAGCCCCGGGGCATCCGCTGAGG
GTTGCCGCCGGGGCTTCGGTGTGTCCGTCAGTGAGCTCCTCAGGTAATAATAACAACTACAACCAAAAAA
CAAAAGCAACAACAACGACAACTTCTACAGGGCAAGTAACAAAACATAGTATTTGTCAACGACACACTAT
ATGAATGATGATGATGATGCAACAACAGCAACAACAGCAACAACAGCTCGAGTATCAACAACACAACAAA
AAAAACTTTTTTAAAAAGACACAGCTGCTGGCAACAAAATACCACAAAAGATATAAACTAACGCAGTTGC
CACACACACACATACATACATAAATTAAAATATTATCAAACACACACATATACATATATCACAACATACC
TATATACAAAACCACATTTACTTTGATAAAAGGCGATTCAACAAAAAAGTAGTCGTCATCCTCCTTCATT
TATCCTTGCATTTCACGTGTATCTGTGTGTGTTATAAAACCTGCTGGCCAAAAGGCAGGTAGGTAGTTGA
CAACACAAATATTTTACTTCTTTTTCATCATCAGCATCAACAACAGCAGGAGCAACATATTGTAGACACA
CACTCTCTGTTTCTTCACTTCACACACATACAAGTAAATTATGACAGTGAAAAAGACGGGTATTTCCAAG
CTTCAGTTTCGTTTACTTTAGGTCATTAAGATGACTGTCCTGATAGCTTGATATCAATGGAATCAACGGG
ATTGATAAATGGAATTACTGTGATTGATAAATAGCTTCGAAAGACCTCGTTACTTCAGGGTACTTAACAA
AATTTACTGTTGGCCGCGAACCGCGCCATGGCGCCGGCCGGGAGCCGGCGCATGCGAAGGTCGCCTATGG
CATTATTGTACGGAATGATAAACATTGCCTGCATAAATTCTTTTATTATATACAGCCATAATGTCAGTAG
CAACGGAGAAAAGGTTCAAAGTCGCAAAAAATTTATGAGAAACCTTTACATGAGCCTGACGTCATCGTTT
ATGCGTAAGCGTTTAGAAGCTCCTACTTTGAAGAGATATTTGCGCGATAATATCTCTAATATTTTGCCAA
ATGAAGTGCCTGGTACATCAGATGACAGTACTGAAGAGCCAGTAATGAAAAAACGTACTTACTGTACTTA
CTGCCCCTCTAAAATAAGGCGAAAGGCAAATGCATCGTGCAAAAAATGCAAAAAAGTTATTTGTCGAGAG
CATAATATTGATATGTGCCAAAGTTGTTTCTGACTGACTAATAAGTATAATTTGTTTCTATTATGTATAA
GTTAAGCTAATTACTTATTTTATAATACAACATGACTGTTTTTAAAGTACAAAATAAGTTTATTTTTGTA
AAAGAGAGAATGTTTAAAAGTTTTGTTACTTTATAGAAGAAATTTTGAGTTTTTGTTTTTTTTTAATAAA
TAAATAAACATAAATAAATTGTTTGTTGAATTTATTATTAGTATGTAAGTGTAAATATAATAAAACTTAA
TATCTATTCAAATTAATAAATAAACCTCGATATACAGACCGATAAAACACATGCGTCAATTTTACGCATG
ATTATCTTTAACGTACGTCACAATATGATTATCTTTCTAGGGTTAAGGGCCCGGGATCCGATATCTAGAT
GCATTCGCGAGGTACCGAGCTCGAATTCACTGGCCGTCGTTTTACAACGTCGTGACTGGGAAAACCCTGG
CGTTACCCAACTTAATCGCCTTGCAGCACATCCCCCTTTCGCCAGCTGGCGTAATAGCGAAGAGGCCCGC
ACCGATCGCCCTTCCCAACAGTTGCGCAGCCTGAATGGCGAATGGCGCCTGATGCGGTATTTTCTCCTTA
CGCATCTGTGCGGTATTTCACACCGCATATGGTGCACTCTCAGTACAATCTGCTCTGATGCCGCATAGTT
AAGCCAGCCCCGACACCCGCCAACACCCGCTGACGCGCCCTGACGGGCTTGTCTGCTCCCGGCATCCGCT
TACAGACAAGCTGTGACCGTCTCCGGGAGCTGCATGTGTCAGAGGTTTTCACCGTCATCACCGAAACGCG
CGAGACGAAAGGGCCTCGTGATACGCCTATTTTTATAGGTTAATGTCATGATAATAATGGTTTCTTAGAC
GTCAGGTGGCACTTTTCGGGGAAATGTGCGCGGAACCCCTATTTGTTTATTTTTCTAAATACATTCAAAT
ATGTATCCGCTCATGAGACAATAACCCTGATAAATGCTTCAATAATATTGAAAAAGGAAGAGTATGAGTA
TTCAACATTTCCGTGTCGCCCTTATTCCCTTTTTTGCGGCATTTTGCCTTCCTGTTTTTGCTCACCCAGA
AACGCTGGTGAAAGTAAAAGATGCTGAAGATCAGTTGGGTGCACGAGTGGGTTACATCGAACTGGATCTC
AACAGCGGTAAGATCCTTGAGAGTTTTCGCCCCGAAGAACGTTTTCCAATGATGAGCACTTTTAAAGTTC
TGCTATGTGGCGCGGTATTATCCCGTATTGACGCCGGGCAAGAGCAACTCGGTCGCCGCATACACTATTC
TCAGAATGACTTGGTTGAGTACTCACCAGTCACAGAAAAGCATCTTACGGATGGCATGACAGTAAGAGAA
TTATGCAGTGCTGCCATAACCATGAGTGATAACACTGCGGCCAACTTACTTCTGACAACGATCGGAGGAC
CGAAGGAGCTAACCGCTTTTTTGCACAACATGGGGGATCATGTAACTCGCCTTGATCGTTGGGAACCGGA
GCTGAATGAAGCCATACCAAACGACGAGCGTGACACCACGATGCCTGTAGCAATGGCAACAACGTTGCGC
AAACTATTAACTGGCGAACTACTTACTCTAGCTTCCCGGCAACAATTAATAGACTGGATGGAGGCGGATA
AAGTTGCAGGACCACTTCTGCGCTCGGCCCTTCCGGCTGGCTGGTTTATTGCTGATAAATCTGGAGCCGG
TGAGCGTGGGTCTCGCGGTATCATTGCAGCACTGGGGCCAGATGGTAAGCCCTCCCGTATCGTAGTTATC
TACACGACGGGGAGTCAGGCAACTATGGATGAACGAAATAGACAGATCGCTGAGATAGGTGCCTCACTGA
TTAAGCATTGGTAACTGTCAGACCAAGTTTACTCATATATACTTTAGATTGATTTAAAACTTCATTTTTA
ATTTAAAAGGATCTAGGTGAAGATCCTTTTTGATAATCTCATGACCAAAATCCCTTAACGTGAGTTTTCG
TTCCACTGAGCGTCAGACCCCGTAGAAAAGATCAAAGGATCTTCTTGAGATCCTTTTTTTCTGCGCGTAA
TCTGCTGCTTGCAAACAAAAAAACCACCGCTACCAGCGGTGGTTTGTTTGCCGGATCAAGAGCTACCAAC
TCTTTTTCCGAAGGTAACTGGCTTCAGCAGAGCGCAGATACCAAATACTGTTCTTCTAGTGTAGCCGTAG
TTAGGCCACCACTTCAAGAACTCTGTAGCACCGCCTACATACCTCGCTCTGCTAATCCTGTTACCAGTGG
CTGCTGCCAGTGGCGATAAGTCGTGTCTTACCGGGTTGGACTCAAGACGATAGTTACCGGATAAGGCGCA
GCGGTCGGGCTGAACGGGGGGTTCGTGCACACAGCCCAGCTTGGAGCGAACGACCTACACCGAACTGAGA
TACCTACAGCGTGAGCTATGAGAAAGCGCCACGCTTCCCGAAGGGAGAAAGGCGGACAGGTATCCGGTAA
GCGGCAGGGTCGGAACAGGAGAGCGCACGAGGGAGCTTCCAGGGGGAAACGCCTGGTATCTTTATAGTCC
TGTCGGGTTTCGCCACCTCTGACTTGAGCGTCGATTTTTGTGATGCTCGTCAGGGGGGCGGAGCCTATGG
AAAAACGCCAGCAACGCGGCCTTTTTACGGTTCCTGGCCTTTTGCTGGCCTTTTGCTCACATGTTCTTTC
CTGCGTTATCCCCTGATTCTGTGGATAACCGTATTACCGCCTTTGAGTGAGCTGATACCGCTCGCCGCAG
CCGAACGACCGAGCGCAGCGAGTCAGTGAGCGAGGAAGCGGAAGAGCGCCCAATACGCAAACCGCCTCTC
CCCGCGCGTTGGCCGATTCATTAATGCAGCTGGCACGACAGGTTTCCCGACTGGAAAGCGGGCAGTGAGC
GCAACGCAATTAATGTGAGTTAGCTCACTCATTAGGCACCCCAGGCTTTACACTTTATGCTTCCGGCTCG
TATGTTGTGTGGAATTGTGAGCGGATAACAATTTCACACAGGAAACAGCTATGACCATGATTACGCCAAG
CTTGCATGCAGGCCTCTGCAGTCGACGGGCCCAAGCTTCCTTTAACCCTAGAAAGATAGTCTGCGTAAAA
TTGACGCATGCATTCTTGAAATATTGCTCTCTCTTTCTAAATAGCGCGAATCCGTCGCTGTGCATTTAGG
ACATCTCAGTCGCCGCTTGGAGCTCCCGTGAGGCGTGCTTGTCAATGCGGTAAGTGTCACTGATTTTGAA
CTATAACGACCGCGTGAGTCAAAATGACGCATGATTATCTTTTACGTGACTTTTAAGATTTAACTCATAC
GATAATTATATTGTTATTTCATGTTCTACTTACGTGATAACTTATTATATATATATTTTCTTGTTATAGA
TATCGTGACTAATATATAATAAAATGGGTAGTTCTTTAGACGATGAGCATATCCTCTCTGCTCTTCTGCA
AAGCGATGACGAGCTTGTTGGTGAGGATTCTGACAGTGAAATATCAGATCACGTAAGTGAAGATGACGTC
CAGAGCGATACAGAAGAAGCGTTTATAGATGAGGTACATGAAGTGCAGCCAACGTCAAGCGGTAGTGAAA
TATTAGACGAACAAAATGTTATTGAACAACCAGGTTCTTCATTGGCTTCTAACAGAATCTTGACCTTGCG
ACAGAGGACTATTAGAGGTAAGAATAAACATTGTTGGTCAACTTCAAAGTCCACGAGGCGTAGCGGAGTG
GTACCAGGCCCTCGAGTCTGGGCCCATGCATGGGAGCTCTCCCAAGATCTTATGGTCGACCTGCAGGCAA
CATTCATGTGTGGGTGATTACACTCACACAAAAACACACACATTCACACAAACACACACACTTATAAAGA
TGAGAACATTTAACAAAAACAATTATAAAACTGATGGCAATGGAGCAATGATGTGATGAAGCTGATGAAA
GTTTTGAATATTCATTCAAGAGTTAAAAACATGAACAAACATGCACAAAATTAGTCGAGACTGACGGACA
CACCGAAGCCCCGGCGGCAACCCTCAGCGGATGCCCCGGGGCTTCACGTTTTCCCAGGTCAGAAGCGGTT
TTCGGGAGTAGTGCCCCAACTGGGGTAACCTTTGAGTTCTCTCAGTTGGGGGCGTAGGGTCGCCGACATG
ACACAAGGGGTTGTGACCGGGGTGGACACGTACGCGGGTGCTTACGACCGTCAGTCGCGCGAGCGCGACT
AGTACAAGCCGAATTCTGCAGATGGCGCGCCAACCTATGCTTATCCGTTTTTATTTGTGTAATGGCCGCA
GAATTCTCTCTATCACTGATAGGGAGGTCTCTATCACTGATAGGGAGTTCTCTATCACTGATAGGGATGT
CTCTATCACTGATAGGGACGTCTCTATCACTGATAGGGAACTCTCTATCACTGATAGGGACATCTCTATC
ACTGATAGGGACTTCTCTATCACTGATAGGGAAGTATGTTCTCTCTCTTCTCTTCTCTCTCTCTTTCTCG
AATGTTCTCTCTCTTCTCTTCTCTCTCTCTTTCTCGATGGCCGGGGCGCGCCAGGTTTCGACTTTCACTT
TTCTCTATCACTGATAGGGAGTGGTAAACTCGACTTTCACTTTTCTCTATCACTGATAGGGAGTGGTAAA
CTCGACTTTCACTTTTCTCTATCACTGATAGGGAGTGGTAAACTCGACTTTCACTTTTCTCTATCACTGA
TAGGGAGTGGTAAACTCGACTTTCACTTTTCTCTATCACTGATAGGGAGTGGTAAACTCGACTTTCACTT
TTCTCTATCACTGATAGGGAGTGGTAAACTCGACTTTCACTTTTCTCTATCACTGATAGGGAGATCCGAG
CTCGTAAACTCGACTTTCACTTTTCTCTATCACTGATAGGGAGTGGTAAACTCGACTTTCACTTTTCTCT
ATCACTGATAGGGAGTGGTAAACTCGACTTTCACTTTTCTCTATCACTGATAGGGAGTGGTAAACTCGAA
GCGCCGGATCCAAGGTTTATGTGATTCATATAAATACGGCCGCACAAACTCTCTTCGGCATTAGTACAAT
ACAAACAATCAAAGTGAAAACATTAAAAAGAAATAACAAGCGATTTAAATTAAGAAAAACTACGTTCAAG
TGAACAAGAAATTAAATAAATCAGAAAGTGTACAAAAGAAAGTAAAATAATTCTATAAAAAGTGAATTTT
AAGCAACAAGTTCTATAAATAGAAAAACTATTACAAATCATTCATCAAGTTTATATACACAACAAAGAAG
AAAAACAAAGTCACACAAATGAAAAGGCATGCCAAAGAAGAAGCGGAAGGTCGGTATCCACGGAGTCCCA
GCAGCCGACAAGAAGTACAGCATCGGCCTGGACATCGGCACCAACTCTGTGGGCTGGGCCGTGATCACCG
ACGAGTACGAGGTGCCCAGCAAGAAATTCAAGGTGCTGGGCAACACCGACCGGCACAGCATCAAGAAGAA
CCTGATCGGAGCCCTGCTGTTCGACAGCGGCGAAACAGCCGAGGCCACCCGGCTGAAGAGAACCGCCAGA
AGAAGATACACCAGACGGAAGAACCGGATCTGCTATCTGCAAGAGATCTTCAGCAACGAGATGGCCAAGG
TGGACGACAGCTTCTTCCACAGACTGGAAGAGTCCTTCCTGGTGGAAGAGGATAAGAAGCACGAGCGGCA
CCCCATCTTCGGCAACATCGTGGACGAGGTGGCCTACCACGAGAAGTACCCCACCATCTACCACCTGAGA
AAGAAACTGGTGGACAGCACCGACAAGGCCGACCTGCGGCTGATCTATCTGGCCCTGGCCCACATGATCA
AGTTCCGGGGCCACTTCCTGATCGAGGGCGACCTGAACCCCGACAACAGCGACGTGGACAAGCTGTTCAT
CCAGCTGGTGCAGACCTACAACCAGCTGTTCGAGGAAAACCCCATCAACGCCAGCGGCGTGGACGCCAAG
GCCATCCTGTCTGCCAGACTGAGCAAGAGCAGACGGCTGGAAAATCTGATCGCCCAGCTGCCCGGCGAGA
AGAAGAATGGCCTGTTCGGAAACCTGATTGCCCTGAGCCTGGGCCTGACCCCCAACTTCAAGAGCAACTT
CGACCTGGCCGAGGATGCCAAACTGCAGCTGAGCAAGGACACCTACGACGACGACCTGGACAACCTGCTG
GCCCAGATCGGCGACCAGTACGCCGACCTGTTTCTGGCCGCCAAGAACCTGTCCGACGCCATCCTGCTGA
GCGACATCCTGAGAGTGAACACCGAGATCACCAAGGCCCCCCTGAGCGCCTCTATGATCAAGAGATACGA
CGAGCACCACCAGGACCTGACCCTGCTGAAAGCTCTCGTGCGGCAGCAGCTGCCTGAGAAGTACAAAGAG
ATTTTCTTCGACCAGAGCAAGAACGGCTACGCCGGCTACATTGACGGCGGAGCCAGCCAGGAAGAGTTCT
ACAAGTTCATCAAGCCCATCCTGGAAAAGATGGACGGCACCGAGGAACTGCTCGTGAAGCTGAACAGAGA
GGACCTGCTGCGGAAGCAGCGGACCTTCGACAACGGCAGCATCCCCCACCAGATCCACCTGGGAGAGCTG
CACGCCATTCTGCGGCGGCAGGAAGATTTTTACCCATTCCTGAAGGACAACCGGGAAAAGATCGAGAAGA
TCCTGACCTTCCGCATCCCCTACTACGTGGGCCCTCTGGCCAGGGGAAACAGCAGATTCGCCTGGATGAC
CAGAAAGAGCGAGGAAACCATCACCCCCTGGAACTTCGAGGAAGTGGTGGACAAGGGCGCTTCCGCCCAG
AGCTTCATCGAGCGGATGACCAACTTCGATAAGAACCTGCCCAACGAGAAGGTGCTGCCCAAGCACAGCC
TGCTGTACGAGTACTTCACCGTGTATAACGAGCTGACCAAAGTGAAATACGTGACCGAGGGAATGAGAAA
GCCCGCCTTCCTGAGCGGCGAGCAGAAAAAGGCCATCGTGGACCTGCTGTTCAAGACCAACCGGAAAGTG
ACCGTGAAGCAGCTGAAAGAGGACTACTTCAAGAAAATCGAGTGCTTCGACTCCGTGGAAATCTCCGGCG
TGGAAGATCGGTTCAACGCCTCCCTGGGCACATACCACGATCTGCTGAAAATTATCAAGGACAAGGACTT
CCTGGACAATGAGGAAAACGAGGACATTCTGGAAGATATCGTGCTGACCCTGACACTGTTTGAGGACAGA
GAGATGATCGAGGAACGGCTGAAAACCTATGCCCACCTGTTCGACGACAAAGTGATGAAGCAGCTGAAGC
GGCGGAGATACACCGGCTGGGGCAGGCTGAGCCGGAAGCTGATCAACGGCATCCGGGACAAGCAGTCCGG
CAAGACAATCCTGGATTTCCTGAAGTCCGACGGCTTCGCCAACAGAAACTTCATGCAGCTGATCCACGAC
GACAGCCTGACCTTTAAAGAGGACATCCAGAAAGCCCAGGTGTCCGGCCAGGGCGATAGCCTGCACGAGC
ACATTGCCAATCTGGCCGGCAGCCCCGCCATTAAGAAGGGCATCCTGCAGACAGTGAAGGTGGTGGACGA
GCTCGTGAAAGTGATGGGCCGGCACAAGCCCGAGAACATCGTGATCGAAATGGCCAGAGAGAACCAGACC
ACCCAGAAGGGACAGAAGAACAGCCGCGAGAGAATGAAGCGGATCGAAGAGGGCATCAAAGAGCTGGGCA
GCCAGATCCTGAAAGAACACCCCGTGGAAAACACCCAGCTGCAGAACGAGAAGCTGTACCTGTACTACCT
GCAGAATGGGCGGGATATGTACGTGGACCAGGAACTGGACATCAACCGGCTGTCCGACTACGATGTGGAC
CATATCGTGCCTCAGAGCTTTCTGAAGGACGACTCCATCGACAACAAGGTGCTGACCAGAAGCGACAAGA
ACCGGGGCAAGAGCGACAACGTGCCCTCCGAAGAGGTCGTGAAGAAGATGAAGAACTACTGGCGGCAGCT
GCTGAACGCCAAGCTGATTACCCAGAGAAAGTTCGACAATCTGACCAAGGCCGAGAGAGGCGGCCTGAGC
GAACTGGATAAGGCCGGCTTCATCAAGAGACAGCTGGTGGAAACCCGGCAGATCACAAAGCACGTGGCAC
AGATCCTGGACTCCCGGATGAACACTAAGTACGACGAGAATGACAAGCTGATCCGGGAAGTGAAAGTGAT
CACCCTGAAGTCCAAGCTGGTGTCCGATTTCCGGAAGGATTTCCAGTTTTACAAAGTGCGCGAGATCAAC
AACTACCACCACGCCCACGACGCCTACCTGAACGCCGTCGTGGGAACCGCCCTGATCAAAAAGTACCCTA
AGCTGGAAAGCGAGTTCGTGTACGGCGACTACAAGGTGTACGACGTGCGGAAGATGATCGCCAAGAGCGA
GCAGGAAATCGGCAAGGCTACCGCCAAGTACTTCTTCTACAGCAACATCATGAACTTTTTCAAGACCGAG
ATTACCCTGGCCAACGGCGAGATCCGGAAGCGGCCTCTGATCGAGACAAACGGCGAAACCGGGGAGATCG
TGTGGGATAAGGGCCGGGATTTTGCCACCGTGCGGAAAGTGCTGAGCATGCCCCAAGTGAATATCGTGAA
AAAGACCGAGGTGCAGACAGGCGGCTTCAGCAAAGAGTCTATCCTGCCCAAGAGGAACAGCGATAAGCTG
ATCGCCAGAAAGAAGGACTGGGACCCTAAGAAGTACGGCGGCTTCGACAGCCCCACCGTGGCCTATTCTG
TGCTGGTGGTGGCCAAAGTGGAAAAGGGCAAGTCCAAGAAACTGAAGAGTGTGAAAGAGCTGCTGGGGAT
CACCATCATGGAAAGAAGCAGCTTCGAGAAGAATCCCATCGACTTTCTGGAAGCCAAGGGCTACAAAGAA
GTGAAAAAGGACCTGATCATCAAGCTGCCTAAGTACTCCCTGTTCGAGCTGGAAAACGGCCGGAAGAGAA
TGCTGGCCTCTGCCGGCGAACTGCAGAAGGGAAACGAACTGGCCCTGCCCTCCAAATATGTGAACTTCCT
GTACCTGGCCAGCCACTATGAGAAGCTGAAGGGCTCCCCCGAGGATAATGAGCAGAAACAGCTGTTTGTG
GAACAGCACAAGCACTACCTGGACGAGATCATCGAGCAGATCAGCGAGTTCTCCAAGAGAGTGATCCTGG
CCGACGCTAATCTGGACAAAGTGCTGTCCGCCTACAACAAGCACCGGGATAAGCCCATCAGAGAGCAGGC
CGAGAATATCATCCACCTGTTTACCCTGACCAATCTGGGAGCCCCTGCCGCCTTCAAGTACTTTGACACC
ACCATCGACCGGAAGAGGTACACCAGCACCAAAGAGGTGCTGGACGCCACCCTGATCCACCAGAGCATCA
CCGGCCTGTACGAGACACGGATCGACCTGTCTCAGCTGGGAGGCGACAAAAGGCCGGCGGCCACGAAAAA
GGCCGGCCAGGCAAAAAAGAAAAAGTAATAGAATGAATCGTTTTTAAAATAACAAATCAATTGTTTTATA
ATATTCGTACGATTCTTTGATTATGTAATAAAATGTGATCATTAGGAAGATTACGAAAAATATAAAAAAT
ATGAGTTCTGTGTGTATAACAAATGCTGTAAACGCCACAATTGTGTTTGTTGCAAATAAACCCATGATTA
TTTGATTAAAATTGTTGTTTTCTTTGTTCATAGACAATAGTGTGTTTTGCCTAAACGTGTACTGCATAAA
CTCCATGCGAGTGTATAGCGAGCTAGTGGCTAACGCTTGCCCCACCAAAGTAGATTCGTCAAAATCCTCA
ATTTCATCACCCTCCTCCAAGTTTAACATTTGGCCGTCGGAATTAACTTCTAAAGATGCCACATAATCTA
ATAAATGAAATAGAGATTCAAACGTGGCGTCATCGTCCGTTTCGACCATTTCCGAAAAGAACTCGGGCAT
AAACTCTATGATTTCTCTGGACGTGGTGTTGTCGAAACTCTCAAAGTACGCAGTCAGGAACGTGCGCGAC
ATGTCGTCGGGAAACTCGCGCGGAAACATGTTGTTGTAACCGAACGGGTCCCATAGCGCCAAAACCAAAT
CTGCCAGCGTCAATAGAATGAGCACGATGCCGACAATGGAGCTGGCTTGGATAGCGATTCGAGTTAACTA
CTGTCCGTTTTTATTTGTGTAATAAAATGAACGGAACGCTGAATTCTGGA
Features (pLannotate 1.2.2; 33 found; start..end, strand, type, name):
    300..375     -  misc_RNA       gRNA scaffold: guide RNA scaffold for the Streptococcus pyogenes CRISPR/Cas9 system
    395..465     -  ncRNA          tRNA: Accession: RF00005 - tRNA
    474..549     -  misc_RNA       gRNA scaffold: guide RNA scaffold for the Streptococcus pyogenes CRISPR/Cas9 system
    569..639     -  ncRNA          tRNA: Accession: RF00005 - tRNA
    648..723     -  misc_RNA       gRNA scaffold: guide RNA scaffold for the Streptococcus pyogenes CRISPR/Cas9 system
    743..813     -  ncRNA          tRNA: Accession: RF00005 - tRNA
   1519..2193    -  CDS            DsRed-Express2: DsRed-Express2 is a basic (constitutively fluorescent) orange fluorescent protein published in 2008, derived from Discosoma sp.. It is reported to be a rapidly-maturing protein.
   4490..4589    -  protein_bind   phage φC31 attP: attachment site of phage φC31 phage φC31 integrase
   4765..4782    -  CDS            capTEV™ (fragment): composite tag for in vivo biotinylation, TEV protease cleavage, and 6xHis tagging
   6255..6412    +  CDS            lacZα (fragment): LacZα fragment of β-galactosidase; lacZ fragment
   6418..6517    -  misc_feature   bom (fragment): basis of mobility region from pBR322
   6619..6654    -  CDS            rop (fragment): Rop protein, which maintains plasmids at low copy number; rop
   6749..6853    +  promoter       AmpR promoter: bla
   6854..7714    +  CDS            AmpR: β-lactamase; bla; confers resistance to ampicillin, carbenicillin, and related antibiotics
   7885..8473    +  rep_origin     ori: high-copy-number ColE1/pMB1/pBR322/pUC origin of replication
   8656..8748    +  CDS            lacI (fragment): lac repressor; lacI; The lac repressor binds to the lac operator to inhibit transcription in E. coli. This inhibition can be relieved by adding lactose or isopropyl-β-D-thiogalactopyranoside (IPTG).
   8761..8782    +  protein_bind   CAP binding site: CAP binding activates transcription in the presence of cAMP. E. coli catabolite activator protein
   8797..8827    +  promoter       lac promoter: promoter for the E. coli lac operon
   8831..8853    +  protein_bind   lac operator (fragment): The lac repressor binds to the lac operator to inhibit transcription in E. coli. This inhibition can be relieved by adding lactose or isopropyl-β-D-thiogalactopyranoside (IPTG). lac repressor encoded by lacI
   9923..10022   +  protein_bind   phage φC31 attP: attachment site of phage φC31 phage φC31 integrase
  10157..10176   -  promoter       tight TRE promoter (fragment): Tet-responsive promoter PTight, consisting of seven tet operator sequences followed by the minimal CMV promoter
  10178..10217   -  promoter       TPGI promoter (fragment): S. cerevisiae GAL1 promoter modified to contain two copies of the tet operator (Ellis et al., 2009)
  10220..10238   -  protein_bind   tet operator: tetO; bacterial operator O2 for the tetR and tetA genes tetracycline repressor TetR
  10241..10262   -  promoter       H1-2O2 promoter (fragment): doxycycline-inducible variant of the human H1 RNA promoter (Henriksen et al., 2007)
  10262..10280   -  protein_bind   tet operator: tetO; bacterial operator O2 for the tetR and tetA genes tetracycline repressor TetR
  10283..10301   -  protein_bind   tet operator: tetO; bacterial operator O2 for the tetR and tetA genes tetracycline repressor TetR
  10303..10322   -  promoter       tight TRE promoter (fragment): Tet-responsive promoter PTight, consisting of seven tet operator sequences followed by the minimal CMV promoter
  10432..10702   -  protein_bind   tetracycline response element: contains seven copies of the tetracycline operator tetO tetracycline repressor TetR
  10714..10849   -  protein_bind   tetracycline response element (fragment): contains seven copies of the tetracycline operator tetO tetracycline repressor TetR
  11207..12922   +  CDS            Cas9(N): N-terminal portion of Streptococcus pyogenes Cas9 (Zetsche et al., 2015)
  12809..15307   +  CDS            Cas9(C): C-terminal portion of Streptococcus pyogenes Cas9 (Zetsche et al., 2015)
  15308..15355   +  CDS            nucleoplasmin NLS: bipartite nuclear localization signal from nucleoplasmin
  15377..16027   -  CDS            P74 (fragment): PIF0_NPVAC - Experimental evidence at protein level: Swiss-Prot protein existence level 1. Plays an essential role for oral infectivity of occlusion- derived virus (ODV) and functions also in host midgut attachment and fusion by binding to a specific host receptor. From Autographa californica nuclear polyhedrosis virus (AcMNPV).
