[The description below was written by a language model from this plasmid's Addgene catalogue record and pLannotate feature annotations shown in this document.]
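Description:
Cas9-tra246 is a 16,080-nt CRISPR plasmid built on the pEF1 backbone for expressing Streptococcus pyogenes Cas9 together with guide RNAs directed against the transformer (tra) gene of the Australian sheep blowfly, Lucilia cuprina. It is maintained in E. coli through a high-copy ColE1/pUC-type origin and selected with ampicillin via the bla gene. Remnants of lacZα, lac promoter/operator, rop and bom sequences reflect its cloning-vector ancestry.

According to the record, Cas9 (4,101 bp, with nuclear localization signals at both ends) is driven by an Hsp70 promoter. The feature table does not annotate that promoter. It does detect the Cas9 coding sequence as two overlapping N- and C-terminal matches, followed by a nucleoplasmin NLS. Upstream of Cas9, in the opposite orientation, lies a cluster of tet operator and tetracycline response element matches, which implies a tetracycline-regulated enhancer, although the catalogue fields do not explain its role. The guide RNA module consists of three gRNA scaffolds alternating with three tRNAs. This is the arrangement of a polycistronic tRNA–gRNA array, in which endogenous tRNA processing releases individual guides from one transcript. The promoter for this array is not stated.

A red fluorescent marker, listed as RFPex and matched to DsRed-Express2, presumably allows visual identification of transformed insects, though its promoter is also not recorded. Two φC31 attP sites are present, which could serve as docking sites for integrase-mediated cassette exchange. A fragment matching the AcMNPV P74 gene sits downstream of Cas9, and the record does not say what it is for. Overall the plasmid appears to be intended for germline transformation and tra disruption in L. cuprina, but the record gives no further detail on how it is delivered or used.
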