Addgene plasmid #246020: Cas9-tra246
Purpose: Expresses Cas9 under control of Hsp70 promoter and gRNAs targeting Lucilia cuprina transformer gene
Depositing lab: Max Scott. Depositing organization: North Carolina State University.
Backbone
  Vector backbone: pEF1
  Vector type: CRISPR
Growth in bacteria
  Bacterial resistance: Ampicillin, 100 μg/mL
  Growth temperature: 30°C
  Growth strain: NEB Stable
  Copy number: Unknown
Gene/Insert 1
  Gene/Insert name: Cas9
  Species: Streptococcus pyogenes
  Insert size (bp): 4101
  Tag / fusion protein: NLS (N terminal on insert); NLS (C terminal on insert)
Gene/Insert 2
  Gene/Insert name: RFPex
  Insert size (bp): 678
Terms and licenses: Academic/Nonprofit Terms; Industry Terms: Not Available to Industry
Depositor comments: Please visit https://doi.org/10.1101/2025.08.12.669956 for bioRxiv preprint.
How to cite: Cas9-tra246 was a gift from Max Scott (Addgene plasmid # 246020 ; http://n2t.net/addgene:246020 ; RRID:Addgene_246020)
